Addgene plasmid #23526: pDONR223-PHKA2
Depositing lab: William Hahn & David Root. Depositing organization: Dana-Farber Cancer Institute. Publication: COT drives resistance to RAF inhibition through MAP kinase pathway reactivation. Johannessen CM, Boehm JS, Kim SY, Thomas SR, Wardwell L, Johnson LA, Emery CM, Stransky N, Cogdill AP, Barretina J, Caponigro G, Hieronymus H, Murray RR, Salehi-Ashtiani K, Hill DE, Vidal M, Zhao JJ, Yang X, Alkan O, Kim S, Harris JL, Wilson CJ, Myer VE, Finan PM, Root DE, Roberts TM, Golub T, Flaherty KT, Dummer R, Weber BL, Sellers WR, Schlegel R, Wargo JA, Hahn WC, Garraway LA. Nature. 2010 Dec 16;468(7326):968-72. doi: 10.1038/nature09627 PubMed 21107320.
Backbone
  Vector backbone: pDONR223
  Backbone manufacturer: Invitrogen
  Backbone size w/o insert (bp): 5005
  Vector type: Gateway Donor vector
Growth in bacteria
  Bacterial resistance: Spectinomycin, 50 μg/mL
  Growth temperature: 37°C
  Growth strain: DH5alpha
  Copy number: High Copy
Gene/Insert
  Gene/Insert name: PHKA2 (alt name: phosphorylase kinase, alpha 2 (liver))
  Species: H. sapiens (human)
  Insert size (bp): 3708
  Entrez Gene: PHKA2 (a.k.a. GSD9A, PHK, PYK, PYKL, XLG, XLG2)
  Cloning method: Gateway Cloning
  Sequencing primers: 5′ M13pUC-fwd; 3′ M13rev
Terms and licenses: Academic/Nonprofit Terms; Industry Terms: Not Available to Industry
Depositor comments: The ORF has no Stop codon. This design enables easy recombination into a destination vector to add an epitope tag of choice and Stop codon to the ORF. Do NOT use this plasmid directly for transfections. A set of 4 custom lentiviral vectors is available ( pLX301 (http://www.addgene.org/25895/) , pLX302 (http://www.addgene.org/25896/) , pLX303 (http://www.addgene.org/25897/) , pLX304 (http://www.addgene.org/25890/) ) to be used to express these ORFs in mammalian cells. These plasmids are not included in the kit and must be ordered separately.
How to cite: pDONR223-PHKA2 was a gift from William Hahn & David Root (Addgene plasmid # 23526 ; http://n2t.net/addgene:23526 ; RRID:Addgene_23526)
