[The description below was written by a language model from this plasmid's Addgene catalogue record.]
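Description:
pDONR223-PHKA2 is a Gateway entry-type clone built in the Invitrogen pDONR223 donor backbone (about 5 kb without insert) and carrying the human PHKA2 open reading frame, which encodes the liver-type alpha 2 regulatory subunit of phosphorylase kinase. The insert is about 3.7 kb and was introduced by Gateway recombination, so it should be flanked by attachment sites that allow it to be moved by recombination into compatible destination vectors. The plasmid is maintained at high copy in standard E. coli cloning strains under spectinomycin selection. M13 forward and reverse priming sites on either side of the insert are listed for sequence verification. No feature table is provided, so the exact positions of the recombination sites, origin and resistance cassette are not recorded here.

The ORF lacks a stop codon. This "open" configuration lets the coding sequence be recombined in frame into a destination vector that supplies a C-terminal epitope tag of choice and the terminating codon. The record names no eukaryotic promoter in this plasmid, and the depositors state that it should not be transfected directly. It is a shuttle and storage clone rather than an expression construct. The depositors point to a companion set of four custom lentiviral destination vectors, available separately, for expressing these ORFs in mammalian cells. The clone belongs to a distributed kit of ORF clones associated with a study that examined resistance to RAF inhibition through reactivation of the MAP kinase pathway. Its typical use is as source material for making tagged PHKA2 expression constructs for gain-of-function experiments.
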