>Addgene plasmid #23526 | pDONR223-PHKA2 | depositor partial sequence | sequence record 10799 | Author sequence, M13pUC-fwd
GAAGGGATTTTATTTTGACTGATAGTGACCTGTTCGTTGCAACAAATTGATGAGCAATGCTTTTTTATAA
TGCCAACTTTGTACAAAAAAGTTGGCACCATGCGGAGCAGGAGCAATTCCGGGGTCCGCTTGGACGGGTA
CGCGCGGCTGGTGCAGCAAACCATCCTGTGTTACCAGAATCCCGTCACGGGGCTGCTGTCAGCCAGCCAT
GAGCAGAAGGATGCCTGGGTGCGGGATAACATCTACAGTATCCTGGCCGTGTGGGGCCTGGGCATGGCCT
ACCGTAAGAATGCAGACCGCGATGAGGACAAGGCCAAGGCCTACGAGCTGGAGCAGAACGTGGTGAAGCT
GATGCGAGGTCTTCTCCAGTGCATGATGAGACAGGTGGCCAAAGTGGAGAAGTTCAAACACACTCAGAGC
ACCAAGGACAGCCTGCACGCCAAGTACAACACCGCCACCTGTGGCACGGTGGTGGGCGACGACCAGTGGG
GCCACCTCCAGGTGGATGCCACCTCTCTCTTCCTCCTGTTCCTGGCCCAGATGACCGCCTCAGGCTTACG
TATCATTTTCACTCTCGATGAGGTGGCCTTCATACAGAATCTTGTCTTTTACATAGAAGCTGCATATAAA
GTCGCTGATTATGGAATGTGGGAGCGTGGAGATAAGACTAATCAGGGCATCCCGGAATTGAATGCAAGCT
CCGTAGGAATGGCCAAGGCAGCTCTTGAGGCAATTGATGAACTGGACCTTTTTGGAGCCCATGGAGGACG
CAAGTCAGTGATTCATGTTCTGCCAGATGAGGTCGAGCACTGCCAGTCTTATTCTTGTTCTCCATGCTGC
CCAAGAAGCGTC
