>Addgene plasmid #23526 | pDONR223-PHKA2 | addgene partial sequence | sequence record 29282 | 23526 with M13pUC-fwd
CTCGGGCCCAATAATGATTTTATTTTGACTGATAGTGACCTGTTCGTTGCAACAAATTGATGAGCAATGC
TTTTTTATAATGCCAACTTTGTACAAAAAAGTTGGCACCATGCGGAGCAGGAGCAATTCCGGGGTCCGCT
TGGACGGGTACGCGCGGCTGGTGCAGCAAACCATCCTGTGTTACCAGAATCCCGTCACGGGGCTGCTGTC
AGCCAGCCATGAGCAGAAGGATGCCTGGGTGCGGGATAACATCTACAGTATCCTGGCCGTGTGGGGCCTG
GGCATGGCCTACCGTAAGAATGCAGACCGCGATGAGGACAAGGCCAAGGCCTACGAGCTGGAGCAGAACG
TGGTGAAGCTGATGCGAGGTCTTCTCCAGTGCATGATGAGACAGGTGGCCAAAGTGGAGAAGTTCAAACA
CACTCAGAGCACCAAGGACAGCCTGCACGCCAAGTACAACACCGCCACCTGTGGCACGGTGGTGGGCGAC
GACCAGTGGGGCCACCTCCAGGTGGATGCCACCTCTCTCTTCCTCCTGTTCCTGGCCCAGATGACCGCCT
CAGGCTTACGTATCATTTTCACTCTCGATGAGGTGGCCTTCATACAGAATCTTGTCTTTTACATA
