>Addgene plasmid #23526 | pDONR223-PHKA2 | addgene partial sequence | sequence record 42753 | M13rev
GATGGCAATAATGATTTTATTTTGACTGATAGTGACCTGTTCGTTGCAACAAATTGATAAGCAATGCTTT
CTTATAATGCCAACTTTGTACAAGAAAGTTGGCAATTGCATCTGGCAGCCCGAATTGGGCAACAATTCCT
GCAAATAAGAAGCCACTGCTCTTGTTAGGTAGGTCATCGTCCCATAAGCCCCACTCGGAGCGCTGTCATA
AAAGAAGTGGCAGATTCCTGTGGCTTGGTCTTTCTCCAGGGTGTCCATGGCACCAATTGACACCTGGTCC
TGCAAGAACAGCTGACTGGCCATCTGCACGATCTGGTCCACGTGGATGATGCCCCCGATGCTGGTCATCT
CCGTGTCCGAGAGCAGCGTCAGCACCATGATGGCTTCCACCAGCAGCTGCCGGTACTCGGGCTGCGGCAC
GCGGTTCAGCACCGATTCGACATGGACAGCAAACTTGATCTCATGCGGGGTCATCTCTCGGGTCGTCGAG
GATGGGAGGACATAACCATCGATGGAGAGACCGTGGCACTTCTGGAGGATCTTCCACACCCTCTGGTAGA
ATCCCACGGGGACCCTGTTGATGGCCCCATCCAGCCTTCTCCTGCGCAGCCACTGGCCCTGCCGCTCACC
CCAGCCGATGTGATGTCCTCCCGAGTCTGAGGATGACGTGCCAGTGGGCGAGGATGGGGTGCTGGACCTC
GCAGACTTGGAGGAATGCGCACTGCTGGACGCGGCCTGGCCCACAGAAAAGAACTGTTCATCAGCACTAA
ACCGCCTAGTCATCTGTTTCATTTCAC
