>Addgene plasmid #23526 | pDONR223-PHKA2 | depositor partial sequence | sequence record 47050 | Author sequence, M13-rev
CCTCTGAACAGCTGGATGGCAATAATGATTTTATTTTGACTGATAGTGACCTGTTCGTTGCAACAAATTG
ATAAGCAATGCTTTCTTATAATGCCAACTTTGTACAAGAAAGTTGGCAATTGCATCTGGCAGCCCGAATT
GGGCAACAATTCCTGCAAATAAGAAGCCACTGCTCTTGTTAGGTAGGTCATCGTCCCATAAGCCCCACTC
GGAGCGCTGTCATAAAAGAAGTGGCAGATTCCTGTGGCTTGGTCTTTCTCCAGGGTGTCCATGGCACCAA
TTGACACCTGGTCCTGCAAGAACAGCTGACTGGCCATCTGCACGATCTGGTCCACGTGGATGATGCCCCC
GATGCTGGTCATCTCCGTGTCCGAGAGCAGCGTCAGCACCATGATGGCTTCCACCAGCAGCTGCCGGTAC
TCGGGCTGCGGCACGCGGTTCAGCACCGATTCGACATGGACAGCAAACTTGATCTCATGCGGGGTCATCT
CTCGGGTCGTCGAGGATGGGAGGACATAACCATCGATGGAGAGACCGTGGCACTTCTGGAGGATCTTCCA
CACCCTCTGGTAGAATCCCACGGGGACCCTGTTGATGGCCCCATCCAGCCTTCTCCTGCGCAGCCACTGG
CCCTGCCGCTCACCCCAGCCGATGTGATGTCCTCCCGAGTCTGAGGATGACGTGCCAGTGGGCGAGGATG
GGGTGCTGGACCTCGCAGACTTGGAGGAATGCGCACTGCTGGACGCGGCCTGGCCCACAGAAAAGAACTG
TTCATCAGCACTAAACCGCCTAGTCATCT
